>Addgene plasmid #188303 | pTXTL-T7max-H3H | addgene full sequence | sequence record 374562 | Addgene NGS Result
GGCCTTTTGCTCACATGGCTCGACAGATCTAATTCTAATACGACTCACTATAGGGAAATAATTTTGTTTA
ACTTTAAGAAGGAGATATACCGGTATGACTAGTATGGCATCCTTTGAAAATTCACTCAGTGTCTTAATAG
TTGGGGCTGGCTTAGGTGGTTTGGCCGCTGCTATAGCACTGCGAAGGCAAGGACATGTAGTCAAGATATA
CGATAGTTCTTCATTCAAGGCCGAATTGGGAGCAGGATTAGCTGTACCACCCAATACTCTCCGTTCCCTG
CAACAACTGGGCTGTAATACAGAAAACCTGAACGGAGTAGACAACCTCTGCTTTACGGCCATGGGATACG
ACGGGAGTGTAGGTATGATGAATAATATGACCGACTACCGTGAGGCATACGGCACTTCCTGGATAATGGT
ACATCGAGTGGATCTCCACAACGAGCTGATGCGAGTCGCCTTGGATCCGGGCGGGTTAGGGCCTCCTGCC
ACTCTTCACCTTAACCATCGTGTTACGTTCTGCGATGTGGATGCCTGTACAGTCACGTTTACGAACGGGA
CGACACAGTCTGCTGACTTGATTGTCGGAGCTGATGGTATTAGGTCTACGATTCGAAGATTCGTTCTGGA
GGAGGACGTGACTGTTCCAGCTAGCGGAATTGTCGGCTTTCGATGGTTGGTCCAGGCCGATGCTCTCGAC
CCATATCCCGAACTGGATTGGATTGTCAAAAAACCACCCTTGGGAGCCAGGTTGATTTCTACTCCACAGA
ACCCGCAGAGTGGCGTAGGACTGGCCGATAGACGAACGATCATTATTTACGCATGCAGAGGTGGGACCAT
GGTTAATGTATTAGCCGTACACGACGACGAAAGAGATCAAAACACTGCTGATTGGTCCGTTCCCGCATCA
AAGGATGATTTATTCAGAGTGTTTCACGATTACCATCCAAGATTCCGACGACTCTTAGAGTTAGCACAGG
ACATTAATTTATGGCAGATGAGGGTGGTCCCGGTCTTGAAAAAATGGGTGAACAAGAGGGTATGCTTGCT
GGGTGATGCCGCCCATGCTTCACTGCCCACACTTGGACAAGGCTTCGGGATGGGGTTGGAGGATGCAGTC
GCTTTGGGCACGTTGTTGCCTAAGGGAACGACCGCATCACAGATCGAGACAAGGCTGGCCGTTTACGAAC
AGCTGCGAAAGGATCGAGCTGAGTTTGTCGCCGCAGAGAGCTATGAGGAGCAATATGTCCCAGAGATGAG
AGGGCTGTACCTTAGGTCCAAAGAATTGAGAGACAGAGTGATGGGTTATGATATTAAGGTAGAGTCAGAG
AAGGTTTTGGAAACACTGTTGCGATCATCCAACTCAGCTACGCGTGGAGGTGGCCATCACCATCATCACC
ATCACCACGGATAACTCGAGCAAAGCCCGCCGAAAGGCGGGCTTTTCTGTACAACAACAATTGCATTCAT
TTTATGTTTCAGGTTCAGGGGGAGATGTGGGAGGTTTTTTAAAGCAAGTAAAACCTCTACAAATGTGGTA
AAATCGATAAGGATCCGGGCTGGCGTAATAGCGAAGAGGCCCGCACCGATCGCCCTTCCCAACAGTTGCG
CAGCCTGAATGGCGAATGG
[124 nt withheld, positions 1630-1753]
C
[91 nt withheld, positions 1755-1845]
A
[49 nt withheld, positions 1847-1895]
CCTTTGACGTTGGAGTCCACGTTCTTT
[37 nt withheld, positions 1923-1959]
ACCCTATCTCGGTCTATTCTTTTGATTTATAAGGGATTTTGCCGATTTCGGCCTATTGGTTAAAAAATGA
GCTGATTTAACAAAAATTTAACGCGAATTTTAACAAAATATTAACGCTTACAATTTCCTGATGCGGTATT
TTCTCCTTACGCATCTGTGCGGTATTTCACACCGCATATGGTGCACTCTCAGTACAATCTGCTCTGATGC
CGCATAGTTAAGCCAGCCCCGACACCCGCCAACACCCGCTGACGCGCCCTGACGGGCTTGTCTGCTCCCG
GCATCCGCTTACAGACAAGCTGTGACCGTCTCCGGGAGCTGCATGTGTCAGAGGTTTTCACCGTCATCAC
CGAAACGCGCGAGACGAAAGGGCCTCGTGATACGCCTATTTTTATAGGTTAATGTCATGATAATAATGGT
TTCTTAGACGTCAGGTGGCACTTTTCGGGGAAATGTGCGCGGAACCCCTATTTGTTTATTTTTCTAAATA
CATTCAAATATGTATCCGCTCATGAGACAATAACCCTGATAAATGCTTCAATAATATTGAAAAAGGAAGA
GTATGAGTATTCAACATTTCCGTGTCGCCCTTATTCCCTTTTTTGCGGCATTTTGCCTTCCTGTTTTTGC
TCACCCAGAAACGCTGGTGAAAGTAAAAGATGCTGAAGATCAGTTGGGTGCACGAGTGGGTTACATCGAA
CTGGATCTCAACAGCGGTAAGATCCTTGAGAGTTTTCGCCCCGAAGAACGTTTTCCAATGATGAGCACTT
TTAAAGTTCTGCTATGTGGCGCGGTATTATCCCGTATTGACGCCGGGCAAGAGCAACTCGGTCGCCGCAT
ACACTATTCTCAGAATGACTTGGTTGAGTACTCACCAGTCACAGAAAAGCATCTTACGGATGGCATGACA
GTAAGAGAATTATGCAGTGCTGCCATAACCATGAGTGATAACACTGCGGCCAACTTACTTCTGACAACGA
TCGGAGGACCGAAGGAGCTAACCGCTTTTTTGCACAACATGGGGGATCATGTAACTCGCCTTGATCGTTG
GGAACCGGAGCTGAATGAAGCCATACCAAACGACGAGCGTGACACCACGATGCCTGTAGCAATGGCAACA
ACGTTGCGCAAACTATTAACTGGCGAACTACTTACTCTAGCTTCCCGGCAACAATTAATAGACTGGATGG
AGGCGGATAAAGTTGCAGGACCACTTCTGCGCTCGGCCCTTCCGGCTGGCTGGTTTATTGCTGATAAATC
TGGAGCCGGTGAGCGTGGGTCGCGCGGTATCATTGCAGCACTGGGGCCAGATGGTAAGCCCTCCCGTATC
GTAGTTATCTACACGACGGGGAGTCAGGCAACTATGGATGAACGAAATAGACAGATCGCTGAGATAGGTG
CCTCACTGATTAAGCATTGGTAACTGTCAGACCAAGTTTACTCATATATACTTTAGATTGATTTAAAACT
TCATTTTTAATTTAAAAGGATCTAGGTGAAGATCCTTTTTGATAATCTCATGACCAAAATCCCTTAACGT
GAGTTTTCGTTCCACTGAGCGTCAGACCCCGTAGAAAAGATCAAAGGATCTTCTTGAGATCCTTTTTTTC
TGCGCGTAATCTGCTGCTTGCAAACAAAAAAACCACCGCTACCAGCGGTGGTTTGTTTGCCGGATCAAGA
GCTACCAACTCTTTTTCCGAAGGTAACTGGCTTCAGCAGAGCGCAGATACCAAATACTGTTCTTCTAGTG
TAGCCGTAGTTAGGCCACCACTTCAAGAACTCTGTAGCACCGCCTACATACCTCGCTCTGCTAATCCTGT
TACCAGTGGCTGCTGCCAGTGGCGATAAGTCGTGTCTTACCGGGTTGGACTCAAGACGATAGTTACCGGA
TAAGGCGCAGCGGTCGGGCTGAACGGGGGGTTCGTGCACACAGCCCAGCTTGGAGCGAACGACCTACACC
GAACTGAGATACCTACAGCGTGAGCTATGAGAAAGCGCCACGCTTCCCGAAGGGAGAAAGGCGGACAGGT
ATCCGGTAAGCGGCAGGGTCGGAACAGGAGAGCGCACGAGGGAGCTTCCAGGGGGAAACGCCTGGTATCT
TTATAGTCCTGTCGGGTTTCGCCACCTCTGACTTGAGCGTCGATTTTTGTGATGCTCGTCAGGGGGGCGG
AGCCTATGGAAAAACGCCAGCAACGCGGCCTTTTTACGGTTCCTGGCCTTTTGCT
Features (pLannotate 1.2.2; 10 found; start..end, strand, type, name):
     36..54      +  promoter       T7 promoter: promoter for bacteriophage T7 RNA polymerase
     63..85      +  RBS            RBS: efficient ribosome binding site from bacteriophage T7 gene 10 (Olins and Rangwala, 1989)
   1472..1540    -  CDS            large T antigen (fragment): large T antigen from SV40 (simian virus 40)
   1559..1626    +  CDS            lacZα (fragment): LacZα fragment of β-galactosidase; lacZ fragment
   1630..2058    +  rep_origin     f1 ori (sequence partly withheld): f1 bacteriophage origin of replication; arrow indicates direction of (+) strand synthesis
   2086..2185    -  misc_feature   bom (fragment): basis of mobility region from pBR322
   2287..2322    -  CDS            rop (fragment): Rop protein, which maintains plasmids at low copy number; rop
   2417..2521    +  promoter       AmpR promoter: bla
   2522..3382    +  CDS            AmpR: β-lactamase; bla; confers resistance to ampicillin, carbenicillin, and related antibiotics
   3553..4141    +  rep_origin     ori: high-copy-number ColE1/pMB1/pBR322/pUC origin of replication
