[The description below was written by a language model from this plasmid's Addgene catalogue record and pLannotate feature annotations shown in this document.]
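Description:
pTXTL-T7max-H3H is a high-copy bacterial plasmid built for cell-free (TXTL) protein expression, based on the pCI-T7Max-UTR1-CTerminus8xHis-T500 backbone. It is propagated in E. coli under ampicillin selection. The feature table shows a β-lactamase gene with its own promoter and a ColE1/pUC-type origin of replication. An f1 phage origin is also present. The short fragments annotated as SV40 large T antigen, lacZα, bom and rop appear to be leftovers of the parental pCI-type vector rather than functional parts. The sequenced record of 4,184 nt matches the sum of the stated backbone and insert sizes.

The payload is the 1,266 bp h3h gene from the bioluminescent fungus Neonothopanus nambi, cloned between SpeI and MluI sites that both remain intact. Transcription is driven by T7Max, which the annotation detects as a T7 RNA polymerase promoter. It is followed by a strong ribosome binding site derived from phage T7 gene 10, corresponding to the UTR1 leader named in the backbone. The coding sequence carries a C-terminal 8x His tag for affinity purification or detection. The backbone name also indicates a T500 transcription terminator downstream, although neither the h3h open reading frame nor the terminator was picked up by the automated annotation.

In the fungal bioluminescence pathway, H3H is generally known as hispidin-3-hydroxylase, which converts hispidin into the luciferin. The record itself states only that the plasmid is for expressing H3H from a T7 promoter in TXTL. The associated publication concerns expanding the set of luciferase reporter systems available for cell-free protein expression. Because expression depends on T7 RNA polymerase, the polymerase must be supplied in the reaction.
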