Addgene plasmid #188303: pTXTL-T7max-H3H
Purpose: Expression of H3H via a T7 promoter in TXTL
Depositing lab: Kate Adamala. Depositing organization: University of Minnesota. Publication: Expanding luciferase reporter systems for cell-free protein expression. Sato W, Rasmussen M, Deich C, Engelhart AE, Adamala KP. Sci Rep. 2022 Jul 7;12(1):11489. doi: 10.1038/s41598-022-15624-6. PubMed 35798760.
Backbone
  Vector backbone: pCI-T7Max-UTR1-CTerminus8xHis-T500
  Backbone manufacturer: Adamala Lab
  Backbone size w/o insert (bp): 2918
  Vector type: Bacterial Expression, Synthetic Biology
Growth in bacteria
  Bacterial resistance: Ampicillin, 100 μg/mL
  Growth temperature: 37°C
  Growth strain: NEB5alpha
  Copy number: High Copy
Gene/Insert
  Gene/Insert name: h3h
  Species: Neonothopanus nambi
  Insert size (bp): 1266
  Promoter: T7Max
  Tag / fusion protein: 8x His-tag (C terminal on insert)
  Cloning method: Restriction Enzyme; 5′ cloning site SpeI (not destroyed); 3′ cloning site MluI (not destroyed)
  Sequencing primers: 5′ AATAATTTTGTTTAACTTTAAGAAGGAGATATA; 3′ GTTGTTGTACAGAAAAGCCCG
Resource information
  A portion of this plasmid was derived from a plasmid made by: Daniel Voytas Lab
Terms and licenses: Academic/Nonprofit Terms; Industry Terms: Not Available to Industry
How to cite: pTXTL-T7max-H3H was a gift from Kate Adamala (Addgene plasmid # 188303 ; http://n2t.net/addgene:188303 ; RRID:Addgene_188303)
