>Addgene plasmid #188303 | pTXTL-T7max-H3H | depositor partial sequence | sequence record 365521 | H3H gene
ATGGCATCCTTTGAAAATTCACTCAGTGTCTTAATAGTTGGGGCTGGCTTAGGTGGTTTGGCCGCTGCTA
TAGCACTGCGAAGGCAAGGACATGTAGTCAAGATATACGATAGTTCTTCATTCAAGGCCGAATTGGGAGC
AGGATTAGCTGTACCACCCAATACTCTCCGTTCCCTGCAACAACTGGGCTGTAATACAGAAAACCTGAAC
GGAGTAGACAACCTCTGCTTTACGGCCATGGGATACGACGGGAGTGTAGGTATGATGAATAATATGACCG
ACTACCGTGAGGCATACGGCACTTCCTGGATAATGGTACATCGAGTGGATCTCCACAACGAGCTGATGCG
AGTCGCCTTGGATCCGGGCGGGTTAGGGCCTCCTGCCACTCTTCACCTTAACCATCGTGTTACGTTCTGC
GATGTGGATGCCTGTACAGTCACGTTTACGAACGGGACGACACAGTCTGCTGACTTGATTGTCGGAGCTG
ATGGTATTAGGTCTACGATTCGAAGATTCGTTCTGGAGGAGGACGTGACTGTTCCAGCTAGCGGAATTGT
CGGCTTTCGATGGTTGGTCCAGGCCGATGCTCTCGACCCATATCCCGAACTGGATTGGATTGTCAAAAAA
CCACCCTTGGGAGCCAGGTTGATTTCTACTCCACAGAACCCGCAGAGTGGCGTAGGACTGGCCGATAGAC
GAACGATCATTATTTACGCATGCAGAGGTGGGACCATGGTTAATGTATTAGCCGTACACGACGACGAAAG
AGATCAAAACACTGCTGATTGGTCCGTTCCCGCATCAAAGGATGATTTATTCAGAGTGTTTCACGATTAC
CATCCAAGATTCCGACGACTCTTAGAGTTAGCACAGGACATTAATTTATGGCAGATGAGGGTGGTCCCGG
TCTTGAAAAAATGGGTGAACAAGAGGGTATGCTTGCTGGGTGATGCCGCCCATGCTTCACTGCCCACACT
TGGACAAGGCTTCGGGATGGGGTTGGAGGATGCAGTCGCTTTGGGCACGTTGTTGCCTAAGGGAACGACC
GCATCACAGATCGAGACAAGGCTGGCCGTTTACGAACAGCTGCGAAAGGATCGAGCTGAGTTTGTCGCCG
CAGAGAGCTATGAGGAGCAATATGTCCCAGAGATGAGAGGGCTGTACCTTAGGTCCAAAGAATTGAGAGA
CAGAGTGATGGGTTATGATATTAAGGTAGAGTCAGAGAAGGTTTTGGAAACACTGTTGCGATCATCCAAC
TCAGCT
