>Addgene plasmid #188303 | pTXTL-T7max-H3H | depositor partial sequence | sequence record 365559 | pTXTL-T7max-H3H sequence 1208 bps
NNNNNNNNNNNTNNNTCNNNNNNNNNGTGGNGTGGTGANGATGGTGATGGCCACCTCCACGCGTAGCTGA
GTTGGATGATCGCAACAGTGTTTCCAAAACCTTCTCTGACTCTACCTTAATATCATAACCCATCACTCTG
TCTCTCAATTCTTTGGACCTAAGGTACAGCCCTCTCATCTCTGGGACATATTGCTCCTCATAGCTCTCTG
CGGCGACAAACTCAGCTCGATCCTTTCGCAGCTGTTCGTAAACGGCCAGCCTTGTCTCGATCTGTGATGC
GGTCGTTCCCTTAGGCAACAACGTGCCCAAAGCGACTGCATCCTCCAACCCCATCCCGAAGCCTTGTCCA
AGTGTGGGCAGTGAAGCATGGGCGGCATCACCCAGCAAGCATACCCTCTTGTTCACCCATTTTTTCAAGA
CCGGGACCACCCTCATCTGCCATAAATTAATGTCCTGTGCTAACTCTAAGAGTCGTCGGAATCTTGGATG
GTAATCGTGAAACACTCTGAATAAATCATCCTTTGATGCGGGAACGGACCAATCAGCAGTGTTTTGATCT
CTTTCGTCGTCGTGTACGGCTAATACATTAACCATGGTCCCACCTCTGCATGCGTAAATAATGATCGTTC
GTCTATCGGCCAGTCCTACGCCACTCTGCGGGTTCTGTGGAGTAGAAATCAACCTGGCTCCCAAGGGTGG
TTTTTTGACAATCCAATCCAGTTCGGGATATGGGTCGAGAGCATCGGCCTGGACCAACCATCGAAAGCCG
ACAATTCCGCTAGCTGGAACAGTCACGTCCTCCTCCAGAACGAATCTTCGAATCGTAGACCTAATACCAT
CAGCTCCGACAATCAAGTCAGCAGACTGTGTCGTCCCGNTCGTAAACGTGACTGTACAGGCATCCACATC
GCAGAACGTAACACGATGGTTAANNTGAAGNAGTGGNCANNNATGGNNNNTAANCCCCGCNCCNGNATCC
AAGGCGACTCGCATCAGCTCNNNNNNGGNANNNNCCANNTCGNTTNNNCCATTNATNCCNNNAAGTNNNN
ATGCNNCCACGGNTAGNTCGGNNCNTTATTATTNCATCATNCNNNNNCTNCCNGTNCNNNTNNCNNTGGN
CNGNNNANNCTNNNNNNGNNTACNNNNNTTCNNNNNNNNNNNNNNNNNCCNNNNNNGNNNNGCNNGGNNA
ANNCGNNNNNNNNNNNNN
