>Addgene plasmid #188303 | pTXTL-T7max-H3H | depositor partial sequence | sequence record 365560 | pTXTL-T7max-H3H sequence 1209 bps
CNNNNNNNNNNNNTNAGTNNGGCATCCTTTGANTTCACTCAGTGTCTTAATAGTTGGGGCTGGCTTAGGT
GGTTTGGCCGCTGCTATAGCACTGCGAAGGCAAGGACATGTAGTCAAGATATACGATAGTTCTTCATTCA
AGGCCGAATTGGGAGCAGGATTAGCTGTACCACCCAATACTCTCCGTTCCCTGCAACAACTGGGCTGTAA
TACAGAAAACCTGAACGGAGTAGACAACCTCTGCTTTACGGCCATGGGATACGACGGGAGTGTAGGTATG
ATGAATAATATGACCGACTACCGTGAGGCATACGGCACTTCCTGGATAATGGTACATCGAGTGGATCTCC
ACAACGAGCTGATGCGAGTCGCCTTGGATCCGGGCGGGTTAGGGCCTCCTGCCACTCTTCACCTTAACCA
TCGTGTTACGTTCTGCGATGTGGATGCCTGTACAGTCACGTTTACGAACGGGACGACACAGTCTGCTGAC
TTGATTGTCGGAGCTGATGGTATTAGGTCTACGATTCGAAGATTCGTTCTGGAGGAGGACGTGACTGTTC
CAGCTAGCGGAATTGTCGGCTTTCGATGGTTGGTCCAGGCCGATGCTCTCGACCCATATCCCGAACTGGA
TTGGATTGTCNAAAAACCNCNCTTGGGAGCCAGGTTGATTTCTACTCCACAGAACCCGCAGAGTGGCGTA
GGACTGGCCGATAGACGAACGATCATTTATTTACGCATTGCAGAGGTGGGACCATGGTTAATGTATTAGC
CGTACACGACGACNAAAGAGATCAAAACACTGCTGATTGGTCCGTTCCCGCATCTAANGATGATTTATTC
AGAGTGTTTTNNCGANTTACCATCCAAGATTCCGACGACNTCTTANAGTTAGCACAGGACNTTTANTTTN
TGGGCAGATGANGGGTGGTCCCNGNTCTTTGNNNNANATGGGNTGAANCAAGAAGGNTATGCNTGNNTGG
GGTGAATGCCGCCNNATGCTTNNACTGCCCNNCACTTNGNANANNGNNNCNNNNTGGGNNNNNNNGTATG
CNGTCNCTNNTGGGCNNNCGTNNGNTGNCNNNANNNNNNCNNANCNNCNNNNNCNNNATTNNNNNNNANT
GNNTTNNNNGNTTNNNNNNNNNNNNTNNNNNNATGGNNNNNNNNNNNNNNNNNNCNNNNAANNNNNNNTG
NAANNNNNNNNCNNNNNNN
